Addgene plasmid #58779: pX330S-3
Purpose: Expresses Cas9 nuclease and gRNA
Depositing lab: Takashi Yamamoto. Depositing organization: Hiroshima University. Publication: Multiplex genome engineering in human cells using all-in-one CRISPR/Cas9 vector system. Sakuma T, Nishikawa A, Kume S, Chayama K, Yamamoto T. Sci Rep. 2014 Jun 23;4:5400. doi: 10.1038/srep05400. PubMed 24954249.
Backbone
  Vector backbone: pUC ori vector
  Vector type: Mammalian Expression, CRISPR
Growth in bacteria
  Bacterial resistance: Spectinomycin, 50 μg/mL
  Growth temperature: 37°C
  Growth strain: Stbl3
  Copy number: High Copy
Gene/Insert
  Gene/Insert name: humanized S. pyogenes Cas9 nuclease (alt names: SpCas9; hSpCas9)
  Species: S. pyogenes
  Insert size (bp): 4272
  Promoter: CBh
  Tag / fusion protein: 3xFLAG (N terminal on insert)
  Cloning method: Unknown
  Sequencing primers: 5′ actatcatatgcttaccgtaac
Resource information
  A portion of this plasmid was derived from a plasmid made by: Feng Zhang
Terms and licenses: Academic/Nonprofit Terms; Industry Terms: Not Available to Industry
How to cite: pX330S-3 was a gift from Takashi Yamamoto (Addgene plasmid # 58779 ; http://n2t.net/addgene:58779 ; RRID:Addgene_58779)
