[The description below was written by a language model from this plasmid's Addgene catalogue record and pLannotate feature annotations shown in this document.]
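Description:
pX330S-3 is a high-copy mammalian expression CRISPR plasmid of about 8.7 kb, built on a pUC-origin backbone and derived in part from an earlier all-in-one Cas9/gRNA vector. It is propagated in E. coli through the ColE1/pUC origin and selected with spectinomycin, conferred by the aadA (SmR) aminoglycoside adenylyltransferase gene. The backbone also carries an f1 phage origin and a single annotated AAV2 inverted terminal repeat, along with short fragments of bom, rop, a class 1 integron Pc promoter and a gentamicin resistance gene. These fragments appear to be cloning remnants rather than functional parts, and one ITR alone does not make this an AAV packaging vector.

The payload has two expression units. Humanized Streptococcus pyogenes Cas9 nuclease is driven by the CBh promoter, which the feature table resolves into a CMV enhancer, the chicken β-actin promoter and a hybrid CBA/MVM intron. The coding region is annotated as overlapping N- and C-terminal Cas9 segments that together make up the full-length protein, followed by a C-terminal nucleoplasmin bipartite nuclear localization signal and a bGH polyadenylation signal. The catalogue lists an N-terminal 3xFLAG tag, although the annotation does not call it out. Separately, a human U6 RNA polymerase III promoter sits upstream of the S. pyogenes guide RNA scaffold, with a short gap between them where a target-specific spacer would presumably be inserted. A partial second scaffold fragment follows.

The plasmid expresses Cas9 and a guide RNA in mammalian cells. It comes from a vector series developed for multiplex genome engineering in human cells, in which several gRNA cassettes are combined into one all-in-one vector. The record does not state the specific role of the "S-3" member in that assembly.
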