Features (pLannotate 1.2.2; 19 found; start..end, strand, type, name):
      8..293     +  enhancer       CMV enhancer: human cytomegalovirus immediate early enhancer; contains an 18-bp deletion relative to the standard CMV enhancer
    295..572     +  promoter       chicken β-actin promoter: No description available
    573..800     +  intron         hybrid intron: hybrid between chicken β-actin (CBA) and minute virus of mice (MMV) introns (Gray et al., 2011)
    938..2653    +  CDS            Cas9(N): N-terminal portion of Streptococcus pyogenes Cas9 (Zetsche et al., 2015)
   2540..5038    +  CDS            Cas9(C): C-terminal portion of Streptococcus pyogenes Cas9 (Zetsche et al., 2015)
   5039..5086    +  CDS            nucleoplasmin NLS: bipartite nuclear localization signal from nucleoplasmin
   5120..5231    +  polyA_signal   bGH poly(A) signal: bovine growth hormone polyadenylation signal
   5336..5476    +  repeat_region  AAV2 ITR: inverted terminal repeat of adeno-associated virus serotype 2 inverted
   5481..5532    -  misc_feature   bom (fragment): basis of mobility region from pBR322
   5551..6006    +  rep_origin     f1 ori (sequence partly withheld): f1 bacteriophage origin of replication; arrow indicates direction of (+) strand synthesis
   6007..6056    -  misc_feature   bom (fragment): basis of mobility region from pBR322
   6158..6193    -  CDS            rop (fragment): Rop protein, which maintains plasmids at low copy number; rop
   6365..6388    +  promoter       Pc promoter (fragment): intI1 (promoter lies within the coding sequence); class 1 integron promoter
   6564..6620    +  CDS            GmR (fragment): gentamycin acetyltransferase; aacC1; confers resistance to gentamycin
   6627..7418    +  CDS            SmR: aminoglycoside adenylyltransferase (Murphy, 1985); aadA; confers resistance to spectinomycin and streptomycin
   7601..8189    +  rep_origin     ori: high-copy-number ColE1/pMB1/pBR322/pUC origin of replication
   8266..8506    +  promoter       U6 promoter: RNA polymerase III promoter for human U6 snRNA
   8533..8608    +  misc_RNA       gRNA scaffold: guide RNA scaffold for the Streptococcus pyogenes CRISPR/Cas9 system
   8615..8658    +  misc_RNA       gRNA scaffold (fragment): guide RNA scaffold for the Streptococcus pyogenes CRISPR/Cas9 system
>Addgene plasmid #58779 | pX330S-3 | addgene full sequence | sequence record 247572 | Addgene NGS Result
TGAGACCCGTTACATAACTTACGGTAAATGGCCCGCCTGGCTGACCGCCCAACGACCCCCGCCCATTGAC
GTCAATAGTAACGCCAATAGGGACTTTCCATTGACGTCAATGGGTGGAGTATTTACGGTAAACTGCCCAC
TTGGCAGTACATCAAGTGTATCATATGCCAAGTACGCCCCCTATTGACGTCAATGACGGTAAATGGCCCG
CCTGGCATTGTGCCCAGTACATGACCTTATGGGACTTTCCTACTTGGCAGTACATCTACGTATTAGTCAT
CGCTATTACCATGGTCGAGGTGAGCCCCACGTTCTGCTTCACTCTCCCCATCTCCCCCCCCTCCCCACCC
CCAATTTTGTATTTATTTATTTTTTAATTATTTTGTGCAGCGATGGGGGCGGGGGGGGGGGGGGGGCGCG
CGCCAGGCGGGGCGGGGCGGGGCGAGGGGCGGGGCGGGGCGAGGCGGAGAGGTGCGGCGGCAGCCAATCA
GAGCGGCGCGCTCCGAAAGTTTCCTTTTATGGCGAGGCGGCGGCGGCGGCGGCCCTATAAAAAGCGAAGC
GCGCGGCGGGCGGGAGTCGCTGCGCGCTGCCTTCGCCCCGTGCCCCGCTCCGCCGCCGCCTCGCGCCGCC
CGCCCCGGCTCTGACTGACCGCGTTACTCCCACAGGTGAGCGGGCGGGACGGCCCTTCTCCTCCGGGCTG
TAATTAGCTGAGCAAGAGGTAAGGGTTTAAGGGATGGTTGGTTGGTGGGGTATTAATGTTTAATTACCTG
GAGCACCTGCCTGAAATCACTTTTTTTCAGGTTGGACCGGTGCCACCATGGACTATAAGGACCACGACGG
AGACTACAAGGATCATGATATTGATTACAAAGACGATGACGATAAGATGGCCCCAAAGAAGAAGCGGAAG
GTCGGTATCCACGGAGTCCCAGCAGCCGACAAGAAGTACAGCATCGGCCTGGACATCGGCACCAACTCTG
TGGGCTGGGCCGTGATCACCGACGAGTACAAGGTGCCCAGCAAGAAATTCAAGGTGCTGGGCAACACCGA
CCGGCACAGCATCAAGAAGAACCTGATCGGAGCCCTGCTGTTCGACAGCGGCGAAACAGCCGAGGCCACC
CGGCTGAAGAGAACCGCCAGAAGAAGATACACCAGACGGAAGAACCGGATCTGCTATCTGCAAGAGATCT
TCAGCAACGAGATGGCCAAGGTGGACGACAGCTTCTTCCACAGACTGGAAGAGTCCTTCCTGGTGGAAGA
GGATAAGAAGCACGAGCGGCACCCCATCTTCGGCAACATCGTGGACGAGGTGGCCTACCACGAGAAGTAC
CCCACCATCTACCACCTGAGAAAGAAACTGGTGGACAGCACCGACAAGGCCGACCTGCGGCTGATCTATC
TGGCCCTGGCCCACATGATCAAGTTCCGGGGCCACTTCCTGATCGAGGGCGACCTGAACCCCGACAACAG
CGACGTTGACAAGCTGTTCATCCAGCTGGTGCAGACCTACAACCAGCTGTTCGAGGAAAACCCCATCAAC
GCCAGCGGCGTGGACGCCAAGGCCATCCTGTCTGCCAGACTGAGCAAGAGCAGACGGCTGGAAAATCTGA
TCGCCCAGCTGCCCGGCGAGAAGAAGAATGGCCTGTTCGGAAACCTGATTGCCCTGAGCCTGGGCCTGAC
CCCCAACTTCAAGAGCAACTTCGACCTGGCCGAGGATGCCAAACTGCAGCTGAGCAAGGACACCTACGAC
GACGACCTGGACAACCTGCTGGCCCAGATCGGCGACCAGTACGCCGACCTGTTTCTGGCCGCCAAGAACC
TGTCCGACGCCATCCTGCTGAGCGACATCCTGAGAGTGAACACCGAGATCACCAAGGCCCCCCTGAGCGC
CTCTATGATCAAGAGATACGACGAGCACCACCAGGACCTGACCCTGCTGAAAGCTCTCGTGCGGCAGCAG
CTGCCTGAGAAGTACAAAGAGATTTTCTTCGACCAGAGCAAGAACGGCTACGCCGGCTACATTGACGGCG
GAGCCAGCCAGGAAGAGTTCTACAAGTTCATCAAGCCCATCCTGGAAAAGATGGACGGCACCGAGGAACT
GCTCGTGAAGCTGAACAGAGAGGACCTGCTGCGGAAGCAGCGGACCTTCGACAACGGCAGCATCCCCCAC
CAGATCCACCTGGGAGAGCTGCACGCCATTCTGCGGCGGCAGGAAGATTTTTACCCATTCCTGAAGGACA
ACCGGGAAAAGATCGAGAAGATCCTGACCTTCCGCATCCCCTACTACGTGGGCCCTCTGGCCAGGGGAAA
CAGCAGATTCGCCTGGATGACCAGAAAGAGCGAGGAAACCATCACCCCCTGGAACTTCGAGGAAGTGGTG
GACAAGGGCGCTTCCGCCCAGAGCTTCATCGAGCGGATGACCAACTTCGATAAGAACCTGCCCAACGAGA
AGGTGCTGCCCAAGCACAGCCTGCTGTACGAGTACTTCACCGTGTATAACGAGCTGACCAAAGTGAAATA
CGTGACCGAGGGAATGAGAAAGCCCGCCTTCCTGAGCGGCGAGCAGAAAAAGGCCATCGTGGACCTGCTG
TTCAAGACCAACCGGAAAGTGACCGTGAAGCAGCTGAAAGAGGACTACTTCAAGAAAATCGAGTGCTTCG
ACTCCGTGGAAATCTCCGGCGTGGAAGATCGGTTCAACGCCTCCCTGGGCACATACCACGATCTGCTGAA
AATTATCAAGGACAAGGACTTCCTGGACAATGAGGAAAACGAGGACATTCTGGAAGATATCGTGCTGACC
CTGACACTGTTTGAGGACAGAGAGATGATCGAGGAACGGCTGAAAACCTATGCCCACCTGTTCGACGACA
AAGTGATGAAGCAGCTGAAGCGGCGGAGATACACCGGCTGGGGCAGGCTGAGCCGGAAGCTGATCAACGG
CATCCGGGACAAGCAGTCCGGCAAGACAATCCTGGATTTCCTGAAGTCCGACGGCTTCGCCAACAGAAAC
TTCATGCAGCTGATCCACGACGACAGCCTGACCTTTAAAGAGGACATCCAGAAAGCCCAGGTGTCCGGCC
AGGGCGATAGCCTGCACGAGCACATTGCCAATCTGGCCGGCAGCCCCGCCATTAAGAAGGGCATCCTGCA
GACAGTGAAGGTGGTGGACGAGCTCGTGAAAGTGATGGGCCGGCACAAGCCCGAGAACATCGTGATCGAA
ATGGCCAGAGAGAACCAGACCACCCAGAAGGGACAGAAGAACAGCCGCGAGAGAATGAAGCGGATCGAAG
AGGGCATCAAAGAGCTGGGCAGCCAGATCCTGAAAGAACACCCCGTGGAAAACACCCAGCTGCAGAACGA
GAAGCTGTACCTGTACTACCTGCAGAATGGGCGGGATATGTACGTGGACCAGGAACTGGACATCAACCGG
CTGTCCGACTACGATGTGGACCATATCGTGCCTCAGAGCTTTCTGAAGGACGACTCCATCGACAACAAGG
TGCTGACCAGAAGCGACAAGAACCGGGGCAAGAGCGACAACGTGCCCTCCGAAGAGGTCGTGAAGAAGAT
GAAGAACTACTGGCGGCAGCTGCTGAACGCCAAGCTGATTACCCAGAGAAAGTTCGACAATCTGACCAAG
GCCGAGAGAGGCGGCCTGAGCGAACTGGATAAGGCCGGCTTCATCAAGAGACAGCTGGTGGAAACCCGGC
AGATCACAAAGCACGTGGCACAGATCCTGGACTCCCGGATGAACACTAAGTACGACGAGAATGACAAGCT
GATCCGGGAAGTGAAAGTGATCACCCTGAAGTCCAAGCTGGTGTCCGATTTCCGGAAGGATTTCCAGTTT
TACAAAGTGCGCGAGATCAACAACTACCACCACGCCCACGACGCCTACCTGAACGCCGTCGTGGGAACCG
CCCTGATCAAAAAGTACCCTAAGCTGGAAAGCGAGTTCGTGTACGGCGACTACAAGGTGTACGACGTGCG
GAAGATGATCGCCAAGAGCGAGCAGGAAATCGGCAAGGCTACCGCCAAGTACTTCTTCTACAGCAACATC
ATGAACTTTTTCAAGACCGAGATTACCCTGGCCAACGGCGAGATCCGGAAGCGGCCTCTGATCGAGACAA
ACGGCGAAACCGGGGAGATCGTGTGGGATAAGGGCCGGGATTTTGCCACCGTGCGGAAAGTGCTGAGCAT
GCCCCAAGTGAATATCGTGAAAAAGACCGAGGTGCAGACAGGCGGCTTCAGCAAAGAGTCTATCCTGCCC
AAGAGGAACAGCGATAAGCTGATCGCCAGAAAGAAGGACTGGGACCCTAAGAAGTACGGCGGCTTCGACA
GCCCCACCGTGGCCTATTCTGTGCTGGTGGTGGCCAAAGTGGAAAAGGGCAAGTCCAAGAAACTGAAGAG
TGTGAAAGAGCTGCTGGGGATCACCATCATGGAAAGAAGCAGCTTCGAGAAGAATCCCATCGACTTTCTG
GAAGCCAAGGGCTACAAAGAAGTGAAAAAGGACCTGATCATCAAGCTGCCTAAGTACTCCCTGTTCGAGC
TGGAAAACGGCCGGAAGAGAATGCTGGCCTCTGCCGGCGAACTGCAGAAGGGAAACGAACTGGCCCTGCC
CTCCAAATATGTGAACTTCCTGTACCTGGCCAGCCACTATGAGAAGCTGAAGGGCTCCCCCGAGGATAAT
GAGCAGAAACAGCTGTTTGTGGAACAGCACAAGCACTACCTGGACGAGATCATCGAGCAGATCAGCGAGT
TCTCCAAGAGAGTGATCCTGGCCGACGCTAATCTGGACAAAGTGCTGTCCGCCTACAACAAGCACCGGGA
TAAGCCCATCAGAGAGCAGGCCGAGAATATCATCCACCTGTTTACCCTGACCAATCTGGGAGCCCCTGCC
GCCTTCAAGTACTTTGACACCACCATCGACCGGAAGAGGTACACCAGCACCAAAGAGGTGCTGGACGCCA
CCCTGATCCACCAGAGCATCACCGGCCTGTACGAGACACGGATCGACCTGTCTCAGCTGGGAGGCGACAA
AAGGCCGGCGGCCACGAAAAAGGCCGGCCAGGCAAAAAAGAAAAAGTAAGAATTCCTAGAGCTCGCTGAT
CAGCCTCGACTGTGCCTTCTAGTTGCCAGCCATCTGTTGTTTGCCCCTCCCCCGTGCCTTCCTTGACCCT
GGAAGGTGCCACTCCCACTGTCCTTTCCTAATAAAATGAGGAAATTGCATCGCATTGTCTGAGTAGGTGT
CATTCTATTCTGGGGGGTGGGGTGGGGCAGGACAGCAAGGGGGAGGATTGGGAAGAGAATAGCAGGCATG
CTGGGGAGCGGCCGCAGGAACCCCTAGTGATGGAGTTGGCCACTCCCTCTCTGCGCGCTCGCTCGCTCAC
TGAGGCCGGGCGACCAAAGGTCGCCCGACGCCCGGGCTTTGCCCGGGCGGCCTCAGTGAGCGAGCGAGCG
CGCAGCTGCCTGCAGGGGCGCCTGATGCGGTATTTTCTCCTTACGCATCTGTGCGGTATTTCACACCGCA
TA
[95 nt withheld, positions 5533-5627]
T
[46 nt withheld, positions 5629-5674]
C
[141 nt withheld, positions 5676-5816]
CCTTTGACGTTGGAGTCCACGTTCTTT
[37 nt withheld, positions 5844-5880]
ACTCTATCTCGGGCTATTCTTTTGATTTATAAGGGATTTTGCCGATTTCGGTCTATTGGTTAAAAAATGA
GCTGATTTAACAAAAATTTAACGCGAATTTTAACAAAATATTAACGTTTACAATTTTATGGTGCACTCTC
AGTACAATCTGCTCTGATGCCGCATAGTTAAGCCAGCCCCGACACCCGCCAACACCCGCTGACGCGCCCT
GACGGGCTTGTCTGCTCCCGGCATCCGCTTACAGACAAGCTGTGACCGTCTCCGGGAGCTGCATGTGTCA
GAGGTTTTCACCGTCATCACCGAAACGCGCGAGACGAAAGGGCCTCGTGATACGCCTATTTTTATAGGTT
AATGTCATGATAATAATGGTTTCTTAGACGTCAGGTGGCACTTCCAGCCAGGACAGAAATGCCTCGACTT
CGCTGCTACCCAAGGTTGCCGGGTGACGCACACCGTGGAAACGGATGAAGGCACGAACCCAGTGGACATA
AGCCTGTTCGGTTCGTAAGCTGTAATGCAAGTAGCGTATGCGCTCACGCAACTGGTCCAGAACCTTGACC
GAACGCAGCGGTGGTAACGGCGCAGTGGCGGTTTTCATGGCTTGTTATGACTGTTTTTTTGGGGTACAGT
CTATGCCTCGGGCATCCAAGCAGCAAGCGCGTTACGCCGTGGGTCGATGTTTGATGTTATGGAGCAGCAA
CGATGTTACGCAGCAGGGCAGTCGCCCTAAAACAAAGTTAAACATTATGAGGGAAGCGGTGATCGCCGAA
GTATCGACTCAACTATCAGAGGTAGTTGGCGTCATCGAGCGCCATCTCGAACCGACGTTGCTGGCCGTAC
ATTTGTACGGCTCCGCAGTGGATGGCGGCCTGAAGCCACACAGTGATATTGATTTGCTGGTTACGGTGAC
CGTAAGGCTTGATGAAACAACGCGGCGAGCTTTGATCAACGACCTTTTGGAAACTTCGGCTTCCCCTGGA
GAGAGCGAGATTCTCCGCGCTGTAGAAGTCACCATTGTTGTGCACGACGACATCATTCCGTGGCGTTATC
CAGCTAAGCGCGAACTGCAATTTGGAGAATGGCAGCGCAATGACATTCTTGCAGGTATCTTCGAGCCAGC
CACGATCGACATTGATCTGGCTATCTTGCTGACAAAAGCAAGAGAACATAGCGTTGCCTTGGTAGGTCCA
GCGGCGGAGGAACTCTTTGATCCGGTTCCTGAACAGGATCTATTTGAGGCGCTAAATGAAACCTTAACGC
TATGGAACTCGCCGCCCGACTGGGCTGGCGATGAGCGAAATGTAGTGCTTACGTTGTCCCGCATTTGGTA
CAGCGCAGTAACCGGCAAAATCGCGCCGAAGGATGTCGCTGCCGACTGGGCAATGGAGCGCCTGCCGGCC
CAGTATCAGCCCGTCATACTTGAAGCTAGACAGGCTTATCTTGGACAAGAAGAAGATCGCTTGGCCTCGC
GCGCAGATCAGTTGGAAGAATTTGTCCACTACGTGAAAGGCGAGATCACCAAGGTAGTCGGCAAATAAAA
GCATTGGTAACTGTCAGACCAAGTTTACTCATATATACTTTAGATTGATTTAAAACTTCATTTTTAATTT
AAAAGGATCTAGGTGAAGATCCTTTTTGATAATCTCATGACCAAAATCCCTTAACGTGAGTTTTCGTTCC
ACTGAGCGTCAGACCCCGTAGAAAAGATCAAAGGATCTTCTTGAGATCCTTTTTTTCTGCGCGTAATCTG
CTGCTTGCAAACAAAAAAACCACCGCTACCAGCGGTGGTTTGTTTGCCGGATCAAGAGCTACCAACTCTT
TTTCCGAAGGTAACTGGCTTCAGCAGAGCGCAGATACCAAATACTGTTCTTCTAGTGTAGCCGTAGTTAG
GCCACCACTTCAAGAACTCTGTAGCACCGCCTACATACCTCGCTCTGCTAATCCTGTTACCAGTGGCTGC
TGCCAGTGGCGATAAGTCGTGTCTTACCGGGTTGGACTCAAGACGATAGTTACCGGATAAGGCGCAGCGG
TCGGGCTGAACGGGGGGTTCGTGCACACAGCCCAGCTTGGAGCGAACGACCTACACCGAACTGAGATACC
TACAGCGTGAGCTATGAGAAAGCGCCACGCTTCCCGAAGGGAGAAAGGCGGACAGGTATCCGGTAAGCGG
CAGGGTCGGAACAGGAGAGCGCACGAGGGAGCTTCCAGGGGGAAACGCCTGGTATCTTTATAGTCCTGTC
GGGTTTCGCCACCTCTGACTTGAGCGTCGATTTTTGTGATGCTCGTCAGGGGGGCGGAGCCTATGGAAAA
ACGCCAGCAACGCGGCCTTTTTACGGTTCCTGGCCTTTTGCTGGCCTTTTGCTCAGGTCTCATCTAGAGG
CATGTGAGGGCCTATTTCCCATGATTCCTTCATATTTGCATATACGATACAAGGCTGTTAGAGAGATAAT
TGGAATTAATTTGACTGTAAACACAAAGATATTAGTACAAAATACGTGACGTAGAAAGTAATAATTTCTT
GGGTAGTTTGCAGTTTTAAAATTATGTTTTAAAATGGACTATCATATGCTTACCGTAACTTGAAAGTATT
TCGATTTCTTGGCTTTATATATCTTGTGGAAAGGACGAAACACCGGGTCTTCGAGAAGACCTGTTTTAGA
GCTAGAAATAGCAAGTTAAAATAAGGCTAGTCCGTTATCAACTTGAAAAAGTGGCACCGAGTCGGTGCTT
TTTTGTTTTAGAGCTAGAAATAGCAAGTTAAAATAAGGCTAGTCCGTTTTTAGCGCGTGCGCCAATTCTG
CAGACAAATGGCTCTAG
