>Addgene plasmid #58779 | pX330S-3 | addgene partial sequence | sequence record 92618 | hU6-F 5'-GAGGGCCTATTTCCCATGATT-3'
TAGAAAGTAATAATTTCTTGGGTAGTTTGCAGTTTTAAAATTATGTTTTAAAATGGACTATCATATGCTT
ACCGTAACTTGAAAGTATTTCGATTTCTTGGCTTTATATATCTTGTGGAAAGGACGAAACACCGGGTCTT
CGAGAAGACCTGTTTTAGAGCTAGAAATANCAAGTTAAAATAAGGCTAGTCCGTTATCAACTTGAAAAAG
TGGCACCGAGTCGGTGCTTTTTTGTTTTAGAGCTAGAAATAGCAAGTTAAAATAAGGCTAGTCCGTTTTT
AGCGCGTGCGCCAATTCTGCAGACAAATGGCTCTAGTGAGACCCGTTACATA
