>Addgene plasmid #58779 | pX330S-3 | addgene partial sequence | sequence record 93050 | pCBhProF2 5'-agggtttaagggatggttgg-3'
ACTACAAGGATCATGATATTGATTACAAAGACGATGACGATAAGATGGCCCCAAAGAAGAAGCGGAAGGT
CGGTATCCACGGAGTCCCAGCAGCCGACAAGAAGTACAGCATCGGCCTGGACATCGGCACCAACTCTGTG
GGCTGGGCCGTGATCACCGAC
