>Addgene plasmid #58779 | pX330S-3 | addgene partial sequence | sequence record 95579 | pBR322ori-F 5'-GGGAAACGCCTGGTATCTTT-3'
GAGCGTCGATTTTTGTGATGCTCGTCAGGGGGGCGGAGCCTATGGAAAAACGCCAGCAACGCGGCCTTTT
TACGGTTCCTGGCCTTTTGCTGGCCTTTTGCTCAGGTCTCATCTAGAGGCATGTGAGGGCCTATTTCCCA
TGATTCCTTCATATTTGCATATACGATACAAGGCTGTTAGAGAGATAATTGGAATTAATTTGACTGTAAA
CACAAAGATATTAGTACAAAATACNTGACGTAGAAAGTAATAATTTCTTGGGTAGTTTGCAGTTTTAAAA
TTATGTTTTAAAATGGACTATCATATGCTTACCGTAACTTGAAAGTATTTCGATTTCTTGGCTTTATATA
TCTTGTGGAAAGGACGAAACACCGGGTCTTCGAGAAGACCTGTTTTAGAGCTAGAAATAGCAAGTTAAAA
TAANGCTAGTCCGTTATCAACTTGAAAAAGTGGCACCGAGTC
